>Addgene plasmid #197717 | pMC-1-BeYDV-LS-L-11 | addgene full sequence | sequence record 391068 | Addgene NGS Result
GTCAGTGAGCGAGGAAGCGGAAGAGCGCCCAATACGCAAACCGCCTCTCCCCGCGCGTTGGCCGATTCAT
TAATCACTCTGTGGTCTCAGGAGCAAATACCATCACATCGTATATGCTTTTATAGTGTGAACACCTTTAA
CCCTAGTGGGCGGGAAATTTTCTACTTTAAATCTGGACCGCTCGTGCTAAAGCACTCGCGATAAGGGGGG
GCCACGCCGGTAATATTAAATTCGGCGTGGGCCCCCCCTTGTCGCAAAGACTTCGTCTTTAAGTAAATTC
CACGTCATTTTCCACTATCTATTAAAATGACCAAAATACCCCTGCCTCCATGCCTCCACGCCGGTTATAA
GATAGAGTTTGAGGCAACCCCTCGGAGTCACAACAACACGTGCCTCTCCTCATACGAGTTTATCTAAAGT
GATTATTTTTTTTGGGGTGTTTGTTTTTGGATTGTCTTTTTTTGTTTATTTCGTGTGTTATGTAACATAT
GTAATTTCTATCTACTTGCACAATGAAATATATTCATAAAATAATCATTACCGTGAGACGAACAACAACG
TCTCTAGTGCAAATACCATCACATCGTATATGCTTTTATAGTGTGAACACCTTTAACCCTAGTGGGCGGG
AAATTTTCTACTTTAAATCTGGACCGCTCGTGCTAAAGCACTCGCGATAAGGGGGGGCCACGCCGGTAAT
ATTAAATTCGGCGTGGGCCCCCCCTTGTCGCAAAGACTTCGTCTTTAAGTAAATTCCACGTCATTTTCCA
CTATCTATTAAAATGACCAAAATACCCCTGCCTCCATGCCTCCACGCCGGTTATAAGATAGAGTTTGAGG
CAACCCCTCGGAGTCACAACAACGCTTGAGACCACGAAGTGGCTCTTCAGTGGACGAAAGGGCCTCGTGA
TACGCCTATTTTTATAGGTTAATGTCATGATAATAATGGTTTCTTAGACGTCAGGTGGCACTTTTCGGGG
AAATGTGCGCGGAACCCCTATTTGTTTATTTTTCTAAATACATTCAAATATGTATCCGCTCATGAGACAA
TAACCCTGATAAATGCTTCAATAATATTGAAAAAGGAAGAGTATGCGCTCACGCAACTGGTCCAGAACCT
TGACCGAACGCAGCGGTGGTAACGGCGCAGTGGCGGTTTTCATGGCTTGTTATGACTGTTTTTTTTTGGG
GTACAGTCTATGCCTCGGGCATCCAAGCAGCAAGCGCGTTACGCCGTGGGTCGATGTTTGATGTTATGGA
GCAGCAACGATGTTACGCAGCAGGGCAGTCGCCCTAAAACAAAGTTAAACATCATGAGGGAAGCGGTGAT
CGCCGAAGTATCGACTCAACTATCAGAGGTAGTTGGCGTCATCGAGCGCCATCTCGAACCGACGTTGCTG
GCCGTACATTTGTACGGCTCCGCAGTGGATGGCGGCCTGAAGCCACACAGCGATATTGATTTGCTGGTTA
CGGTGACCGTAAGGCTTGATGAAACAACGCGGCGAGCTTTGATCAACGACCTTTTGGAAACTTCGGCTTC
CCCTGGAGAGAGCGAGATTCTCCGCGCTGTAGAAGTCACCATTGTTGTGCACGACGACATCATTCCGTGG
CGTTATCCAGCTAAGCGCGAACTGCAATTTGGAGAATGGCAGCGCAATGACATTCTTGCAGGTATCTTCG
AGCCAGCCACGATCGACATTGATCTGGCTATCTTGCTGACAAAAGCAAGAGAACATAGCGTTGCCTTGGT
AGGTCCAGCGGCGGAGGAACTCTTTGATCCGGTTCCTGAACAGGATCTATTTGAGGCGCTAAATGAAACC
TTAACGCTATGGAACTCGCCGCCCGACTGGGCTGGCGATGAGCGAAATGTAGTGCTTACGTTGTCCCGCA
TTTGGTACAGCGCAGTAACCGGCAAAATCGCGCCGAAGGATGTCGCTGCCGACTGGGCAATGGAGCGCCT
GCCGGCCCAGTATCAGCCCGTCATACTTGAAGCTAGACAGGCTTATCTTGGACAAGAAGAAGATCGCTTG
GCCTCGCGCGCAGATCAGTTGGAAGAATTTGTCCATTACGTAAAAGGCGAGATCACCAAGGTAGTCGGCA
AATAACTGTCAGACCAAGTTTACTCATATATACTTTAGATTGATTTAAAACTTCATTTTTAATTTAAAAG
GATCTAGGTGAAGATCCTTTTTGATAATCTCATGACCAAAATCCCTTAACGTGAGTTTTCGTTCCACTGA
GCGTCAGACCCCGTAGAAAAGATCAAAGGATCTTCTTGAGATCCTTTTTTTCTGCGCGTAATCTGCTGCT
TGCAAACAAAAAAACCACCGCTACCAGCGGTGGTTTGTTTGCCGGATCAAGAGCTACCAACTCTTTTTCC
GAAGGTAACTGGCTTCAGCAGAGCGCAGATACCAAATACTGTTCTTCTAGTGTAGCCGTAGTTAGGCCAC
CACTTCAAGAACTCTGTAGCACCGCCTACATACCTCGCTCTGCTAATCCTGTTACCAGTGGCTGCTGCCA
GTGGCGATAAGTCGTGTCTTACCGGGTTGGACTCAAGACGATAGTTACCGGATAAGGCGCAGCGGTCGGG
CTGAACGGGGGGTTCGTGCACACAGCCCAGCTTGGAGCGAACGACCTACACCGAACTGAGATACCTACAG
CGTGAGCTATGAGAAAGCGCCACGCTTCCCGAAGGGAGAAAGGCGGACAGGTATCCGGTAAGCGGCAGGG
TCGGAACAGGAGAGCGCACGAGGGAGCTTCCAGGGGGAAACGCCTGGTATCTTTATAGTCCTGTCGGGTT
TCGCCACCTCTGACTTGAGCGTCGATTTTTGTGATGCTCGTCAGGGGGGCGGAGCCTATGGAAAAACGCC
AGCAACGCGGCCTTTTTACGGTTCCTGGCCTTTTGCTGGCCTTTTGCTCACATGTTCTTTCCTGCGTTAT
CCCCTGATTCTGTGGATAACCGTATTACCGCCTTTGAGTGAGCTGATACCGCTCGCCGCAGCCGAACGAC
CGAGCGCAGCGA
Features (pLannotate 1.2.2; 7 found; start..end, strand, type, name):
      1..23      +  rep_origin     RSF ori (fragment): Plasmids containing the RSF 1030 origin of replication can be propagated in E. coli cells that contain additional plasmids with compatible origins.
     25..74      +  CDS            lacI (fragment): lac repressor; lacI; The lac repressor binds to the lac operator to inhibit transcription in E. coli. This inhibition can be relieved by adding lactose or isopropyl-β-D-thiogalactopyranoside (IPTG).
    988..1092    +  promoter       AmpR promoter: bla
   1083..1163    -  CDS            int (fragment): INT2_ECOLX - Protein inferred from homology: Swiss-Prot protein existence level 3. Putative integrase believed to be involved in the insertion of antibiotic resistance genes into plasmids and transposons. From Escherichia coli.
   1251..1307    +  CDS            GmR (fragment): gentamycin acetyltransferase; aacC1; confers resistance to gentamycin
   1314..2102    +  CDS            aadA: S3AD_ECOLX - Experimental evidence at protein level: Swiss-Prot protein existence level 1. Mediates bacterial resistance to the antibiotics streptomycin and spectinomycin. From Escherichia coli.
   2276..2864    +  rep_origin     ori: high-copy-number ColE1/pMB1/pBR322/pUC origin of replication
