[The description below was written by a language model from this plasmid's Addgene catalogue record and pLannotate feature annotations shown in this document.]
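Description:
pMC-1-BeYDV-LS-L-11 is a small (about 3.0 kb) Level 0 Phytobrick/MoClo part plasmid from a modular plant genome-engineering toolkit, built in the self-made pMC-1-ccdB-11 acceptor backbone. The backbone name suggests that a ccdB counter-selection cassette was replaced by the part, although the record lists the cloning sites as unknown. It is maintained in E. coli at high copy from a ColE1/pUC-type origin and selected with spectinomycin through an aadA gene, which lies downstream of an annotated AmpR (bla) promoter. The short lacI, RSF origin, integrase and gentamicin-resistance matches in the automated annotation are only fragments. They are most likely remnants of the sequences from which the backbone and resistance cassette were assembled, not functional elements.

The payload is a roughly 770 bp insert from Bean yellow dwarf virus, a geminivirus, described as the "LSL" arrangement in complementary-sense orientation with a Golden Gate expansion site at the virion-sense ORF position. In BeYDV replicon designs, LSL conventionally refers to long intergenic region, short intergenic region, long intergenic region. When the viral Rep/RepA proteins are supplied, the flanking long intergenic regions allow the intervening DNA to be released and amplified as a circular replicon in plant cells. The Golden Gate site would let users insert cargo where the viral virion-sense genes normally sit. The feature table does not annotate any of these viral elements, so their exact layout cannot be confirmed from the record. As a Level 0 part, the plasmid is not itself a plant expression vector. It serves as a building block for assembly into higher-level constructs, presumably to build geminiviral replicon vectors for high-copy delivery of cargo in plants.
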