Addgene plasmid #197717: pMC-1-BeYDV-LS-L-11
Purpose: Phytobrick (MoClo) Level 0 Part
Depositing lab: Daniel Voytas. Depositing organization: University of Minnesota. Publication: An extensible vector toolkit and parts library for advanced engineering of plant genomes. Chamness JC, Kumar J, Cruz AJ, Rhuby E, Holum MJ, Cody JP, Tibebu R, Gamo ME, Starker CG, Zhang F, Voytas DF. Plant Genome. 2023 Mar 9:e20312. doi: 10.1002/tpg2.20312. PubMed 36896468.
Backbone
  Vector backbone: pMC-1-ccdB-11
  Backbone manufacturer: Self-made
  Vector type: Plant Expression
Growth in bacteria
  Bacterial resistance: Spectinomycin, 50 μg/mL
  Growth temperature: 37°C
  Growth strain: DH5alpha
  Copy number: High Copy
Gene/Insert
  Gene/Insert name: BeYDV LSL in c-sense with GG expansion to v-sense ORF position
  Species: Bean Yellow Dwarf Virus
  Insert size (bp): 770
  Cloning method: Restriction Enzyme; 5′ cloning site Unknown (unknown if destroyed)
Terms and licenses: Academic/Nonprofit Terms; Industry Terms: Not Available to Industry
Depositor comments: Please visit https://doi.org/10.1101/2022.10.15.511792 for bioRxiv preprint.
How to cite: pMC-1-BeYDV-LS-L-11 was a gift from Daniel Voytas (Addgene plasmid # 197717 ; http://n2t.net/addgene:197717 ; RRID:Addgene_197717)
